Addgene plasmid #103739: LSB-hsa-miR-873-5p
Purpose: Used to sense miRNA activity using fluorescence based tools. hsa-miR-873-5p target in 3' UTR of of mKate. miRNA activity can be measured by the repression of mKate2 relative to EBFP2 fluorescent proteins . Plasmid is inherently unstable; please see Depositor Comments
Depositing lab: Ron Weiss. Depositing organization: Massachusetts Institute of Technology. Publication: A mixed antagonistic/synergistic miRNA repression model enables accurate predictions of multi-input miRNA sensor activity. Gam JJ, Babb J, Weiss R. Nat Commun. 2018 Jun 22;9(1):2430. doi: 10.1038/s41467-018-04575-0. PubMed 29934631.
Backbone
  Vector backbone: Low Sensor Backbone (LSB)
  Vector type: Mammalian Expression, Synthetic Biology
Growth in bacteria
  Bacterial resistance: Ampicillin and Kanamycin, 100 & 50 μg/mL
  Growth temperature: 30°C
  Growth strain: NEB Stable
  Copy number: High Copy
Gene/Insert
  Gene/Insert name: hsa-miR-873-5p target
  Species: H. sapiens (human)
  Entrez Gene: MIR873 (a.k.a. MIRN873, hsa-mir-873, mir-873)
  Promoter: EF-1a
  Cloning method: Gibson Cloning
Terms and licenses: Academic/Nonprofit Terms; Industry Terms: Not Available to Industry
Depositor comments: Please note that this plasmid is inherently unstable due to a repeating poly A element. We recommend performing a diagnostic digest on multiple colonies upon receipt. The depositors would like to note the presence of several discrepancies between the depositor sequence and physical plasmid sequence. In particular, the sequences upstream and downstream of the puromycin coding region have 10 bp insertions which do not affect the ability to perform puromycin selection. The sequences for those regions within the physical plasmids are as follows: Upstream of Puro: GAATTCGACCGCCTGTCTCAAGGTGCCACC; Downstream of Puro: GCTTTGAGACTACGCGTGAATTCACTCCTC. Please contact if you are interested in this plasmid prior to placing an order.
How to cite: LSB-hsa-miR-873-5p was a gift from Ron Weiss (Addgene plasmid # 103739 ; http://n2t.net/addgene:103739 ; RRID:Addgene_103739)
