[The description below was written by a language model from this plasmid's Addgene catalogue record and pLannotate feature annotations shown in this document.]
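Description:
LSB-hsa-miR-873-5p is a mammalian expression and synthetic-biology plasmid of about 11 kb, built on the Low Sensor Backbone (LSB) and designed as a two-colour fluorescent sensor of microRNA activity. It is propagated in E. coli from a high-copy ColE1/pUC-type origin and carries both AmpR (β-lactamase) and KanR (aminoglycoside phosphotransferase) markers, with dual ampicillin and kanamycin selection recorded. A remnant lac promoter/operator region is also annotated in the backbone.

The payload consists of two parallel transcription units, each driven by the human EF-1α core promoter with its intron A and terminated by a rabbit β-globin poly(A) signal. One unit expresses the red fluorescent protein mKate2 and, according to the record, carries a target site for human miR-873-5p in its 3' UTR. The target itself is not annotated as a separate feature, though there is unannotated space between the mKate2 coding sequence and its polyadenylation region. The other unit expresses the blue protein EBFP2 without a target and serves as an internal reference. When miR-873-5p is active in a transfected cell, the mKate2 transcript is repressed while EBFP2 is not, so the ratio of red to blue fluorescence reports miRNA activity independently of plasmid dose. Gateway attB4, attB1 and attB2 scars flank the promoters and coding sequences, reflecting modular assembly, although Gibson cloning is recorded for the insert.

A puromycin N-acetyltransferase gene with a third β-globin poly(A) allows puromycin selection, but no dedicated mammalian promoter is annotated for it. The depositors note that the repeated poly(A) elements make the plasmid inherently unstable. They also report small insertions flanking the puromycin coding region in the physical plasmid relative to the deposited sequence, which do not affect selection.
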