Features (pLannotate 1.2.2; 28 found; start..end, strand, type, name):
     87..675     -  rep_origin     ori: high-copy-number ColE1/pMB1/pBR322/pUC origin of replication
    846..1706    -  CDS            AmpR: β-lactamase; bla; confers resistance to ampicillin, carbenicillin, and related antibiotics
   1707..1778    -  promoter       AmpR promoter: bla
   1857..2456    +  CDS            PuroR: puromycin N-acetyltransferase; pac from Streptomyces alboniger; confers resistance to puromycin
   2461..2541    +  CDS            HBB (fragment): HBB_PONPY - Experimental evidence at transcript level: Swiss-Prot protein existence level 2. Involved in oxygen transport from the lung to the various peripheral tissues. From Pongo pygmaeus (Bornean orangutan).
   2612..2667    +  polyA_signal   β-globin poly(A) signal: rabbit β-globin polyadenylation signal (Gil and Proudfoot, 1987)
   3646..3666    +  protein_bind   attB4: mutant version of attB; core recombination site for the Gateway® BP reaction BP Clonase™
   3734..3945    +  promoter       EF-1α core promoter: core promoter for human elongation factor EF-1α
   3946..4884    +  intron         EF-1α intron A: intron upstream of the start codon of human EF-1α
   4911..4931    +  protein_bind   attB1: mutant version of attB; core recombination site for the Gateway® BP reaction BP Clonase™
   4951..5646    +  CDS            mKate2: mKate2 is a basic (constitutively fluorescent) red fluorescent protein published in 2009, derived from Entacmaea quadricolor. It is reported to be a rapidly-maturing monomer with moderate acid sensitivity.
   5666..5690    -  protein_bind   attB2: mutant version of attB; recombination site for the Gateway® BP reaction BP Clonase™
   5830..5904    +  CDS            HBB (fragment): HBB_PONPY - Experimental evidence at transcript level: Swiss-Prot protein existence level 2. Involved in oxygen transport from the lung to the various peripheral tissues. From Pongo pygmaeus (Bornean orangutan).
   5975..6030    +  polyA_signal   β-globin poly(A) signal: rabbit β-globin polyadenylation signal (Gil and Proudfoot, 1987)
   6414..6439    +  misc_feature   SA: splice acceptor site
   7111..7131    +  protein_bind   attB4: mutant version of attB; core recombination site for the Gateway® BP reaction BP Clonase™
   7199..7410    +  promoter       EF-1α core promoter: core promoter for human elongation factor EF-1α
   7411..8349    +  intron         EF-1α intron A: intron upstream of the start codon of human EF-1α
   8376..8396    +  protein_bind   attB1: mutant version of attB; core recombination site for the Gateway® BP reaction BP Clonase™
   8407..9123    +  CDS            EBFP2: EBFP2 is a basic (constitutively fluorescent) blue fluorescent protein published in 2007, derived from Aequorea victoria. It is reported to be a rapidly-maturing monomer with moderate acid sensitivity.
   9131..9155    -  protein_bind   attB2: mutant version of attB; recombination site for the Gateway® BP reaction BP Clonase™
   9159..9239    +  CDS            HBB (fragment): HBB_PONPY - Experimental evidence at transcript level: Swiss-Prot protein existence level 2. Involved in oxygen transport from the lung to the various peripheral tissues. From Pongo pygmaeus (Bornean orangutan).
   9310..9365    +  polyA_signal   β-globin poly(A) signal: rabbit β-globin polyadenylation signal (Gil and Proudfoot, 1987)
   9748..9770    -  protein_bind   lac operator (fragment): The lac repressor binds to the lac operator to inhibit transcription in E. coli. This inhibition can be relieved by adding lactose or isopropyl-β-D-thiogalactopyranoside (IPTG). lac repressor encoded by lacI
   9774..9804    -  promoter       lac promoter: promoter for the E. coli lac operon
   9819..9840    -  protein_bind   CAP binding site: CAP binding activates transcription in the presence of cAMP. E. coli catabolite activator protein
   9853..9892    -  CDS            lacI (fragment): lac repressor; lacI; The lac repressor binds to the lac operator to inhibit transcription in E. coli. This inhibition can be relieved by adding lactose or isopropyl-β-D-thiogalactopyranoside (IPTG).
  10065..10874   +  CDS            KanR: aminoglycoside phosphotransferase; aph(3')-Ia; confers resistance to kanamycin in bacteria or G418 (Geneticin®) in eukaryotes
>Addgene plasmid #103739 | LSB-hsa-miR-873-5p | depositor full sequence | sequence record 196526 | Full Sequence
AATTGAGGGGATAACGCAGGAAAGAACATGTGAGCAAAAGGCCAGCAAAAGGCCAGGAACCGTAAAAAGG
CCGCGTTGCTGGCGTTTTTCCATAGGCTCCGCCCCCCTGACGAGCATCACAAAAATCGACGCTCAAGTCA
GAGGTGGCGAAACCCGACAGGACTATAAAGATACCAGGCGTTTCCCCCTGGAAGCTCCCTCGTGCGCTCT
CCTGTTCCGACCCTGCCGCTTACCGGATACCTGTCCGCCTTTCTCCCTTCGGGAAGCGTGGCGCTTTCTC
ATAGCTCACGCTGTAGGTATCTCAGTTCGGTGTAGGTCGTTCGCTCCAAGCTGGGCTGTGTGCACGAACC
CCCCGTTCAGCCCGACCGCTGCGCCTTATCCGGTAACTATCGTCTTGAGTCCAACCCGGTAAGACACGAC
TTATCGCCACTGGCAGCAGCCACTGGTAACAGGATTAGCAGAGCGAGGTATGTAGGCGGTGCTACAGAGT
TCTTGAAGTGGTGGCCTAACTACGGCTACACTAGAAGAACAGTATTTGGTATCTGCGCTCTGCTGAAGCC
AGTTACCTTCGGAAAAAGAGTTGGTAGCTCTTGATCCGGCAAACAAACCACCGCTGGTAGCGGTGGTTTT
TTTGTTTGCAAGCAGCAGATTACGCGCAGAAAAAAAGGATCTCAAGAAGATCCTTTGATCTTTTCTACGG
GGTCTGACGCTCAGTGGAACGAAAACTCACGTTAAGGGATTTTGGTCATGAGATTATCAAAAAGGATCTT
CACCTAGATCCTTTTAAATTAAAAATGAAGTTTTAAATCAATCTAAAGTATATATGAGTAAACTTGGTCT
GACAGTTACCAATGCTTAATCAGTGAGGCACCTATCTCAGCGATCTGTCTATTTCGTTCATCCATAGTTG
CCTGACTCCCCGTCGTGTAGATAACTACGATACGGGAGGGCTTACCATCTGGCCCCAGTGCTGCAATGAT
ACCGCGAGAACCACGCTCACCGGCTCCAGATTTATCAGCAATAAACCAGCCAGCCGGAAGGGCCGAGCGC
AGAAGTGGTCCTGCAACTTTATCCGCCTCCATCCAGTCTATTAATTGTTGCCGGGAAGCTAGAGTAAGTA
GTTCGCCAGTTAATAGTTTGCGCAACGTTGTTGCCATTGCTACAGGCATCGTGGTGTCACGCTCGTCGTT
TGGTATGGCTTCATTCAGCTCCGGTTCCCAACGATCAAGGCGAGTTACATGATCCCCCATGTTGTGCAAA
AAAGCGGTTAGCTCCTTCGGTCCTCCGATCGTTGTCAGAAGTAAGTTGGCCGCAGTGTTATCACTCATGG
TTATGGCAGCACTGCATAATTCTCTTACTGTCATGCCATCCGTAAGATGCTTTTCTGTGACTGGTGAGTA
CTCAACCAAGTCATTCTGAGAATAGTGTATGCGGCGACCGAGTTGCTCTTGCCCGGCGTCAATACGGGAT
AATACCGCGCCACATAGCAGAACTTTAAAAGTGCTCATCATTGGAAAACGTTCTTCGGGGCGAAAACTCT
CAAGGATCTTACCGCTGTTGAGATCCAGTTCGATGTAACCCACTCGTGCACCCAACTGATCTTCAGCATC
TTTTACTTTCACCAGCGTTTCTGGGTGAGCAAAAACAGGAAGGCAAAATGCCGCAAAAAAGGGAATAAGG
GCGACACGGAAATGTTGAATACTCATACTCTTCCTTTTTCAATATTATTGAAGCATTTATCAGGGTTATT
GTCTCATGAGCGGATACATATTTGAATGTAGCTCCGAATTTCTCGAGGGCTTGTCGACGACGGCGGTCTC
CGTCGTCAGGATCATGAATTCGACCCGCCTGCCACCATGACCGAGTACAAGCCCACGGTGCGCCTCGCCA
CCCGCGACGACGTCCCCCGGGCCGTACGCACCCTCGCCGCCGCGTTCGCCGACTACCCCGCCACGCGCCA
CACCGTCGACCCGGACCGCCACATCGAGCGGGTCACCGAGCTGCAAGAACTCTTCCTCACGCGCGTCGGG
CTCGACATCGGCAAGGTGTGGGTCGCGGACGACGGCGCCGCGGTGGCGGTCTGGACCACGCCGGAGAGCG
TCGAAGCGGGGGCGGTGTTCGCCGAGATCGGCCCGCGCATGGCCGAGTTGAGCGGTTCCCGGCTGGCCGC
GCAGCAACAGATGGAAGGCCTCCTGGCGCCGCACCGGCCCAAGGAGCCCGCGTGGTTCCTGGCCACCGTC
GGCGTCTCGCCCGACCACCAGGGCAAGGGTCTGGGCAGCGCCGTCGTGCTCCCCGGAGTGGAGGCGGCCG
AGCGCGCCGGGGTGCCCGCCTTCCTGGAGACATCCGCGCCCCGCAACCTCCCCTTCTACGAGCGGCTCGG
CTTCACCGTCACCGCCGACGTCGAGGTGCCCGAAGGACCGCGCACCTGGTGCATGACCCGCAAGCCCGGT
GCCTGATACGCGTGAATTCACTCCTCAGGTGCAGGCTGCCTATCAGAAGGTGGTGGCTGGTGTGGCCAAT
GCCCTGGCTCACAAATACCACTGAGATCTTTTTCCCTCTGCCAAAAATTATGGGGACATCATGAAGCCCC
TTGAGCATCTGACTTCTGGCTAATAAAGGAAATTTATTTTCATTGCAATAGTGTGTTGGAATTTTTTGTG
TCTCTCACTCGGAAGGACATATGGGAGGGCAAATCATTTAAAACATCAGAATGAGTATTTGGTTTAGAGT
TTGGCAACATATGCCCATATGCTGGCTGCCATGAACAAAGGTTGGCTATAAAGAGGTCATCAGTATATGA
AACAGCCCCCTGCTGTCCATTCCTTATTCCATAGAAAAGCCTTGACTTGAGGTTAGATTTTTTTTATATT
TTGTTTTGTGTTATTTTTTTCTTTAACATCCCTAAAATTTTCCTTACATGTTTTACTAGCCAGATTTTTC
CTCCTCTCCTGACTACTCCCAGTCATAGCTGTCCCTCTTCTCTTATGGAGATCCCTCGACCTGCAGCCCA
AGCTTGAATTCTCTAGAATTACCCTGTTATCCCTATGCTTGGTTTACCGAGCTCTTATTGGTTTTCAAAC
TTCATTGACTGTGCCCAACGCGCCTGGGAGCTCACGGGGACAGCCCCCCCCCAAAGCCCCCAGGGATGTA
ATTACGTCCCTCCCCCGCTAGGGGGCAGCAGCGAGCCGCCCGGGGCTCCGCTCCGGTCCGGCGCTCCCCC
CGCATCCCCGAGCCGGCAGCGTGCGGGGACAGCCCGGGCACGGGGAAGGTGGCACGGGATCGCTTTCCTC
TGAACGCTTCTCGCTGCTCTTTGAGCCTGCAGACACCTGGGGGGATACGGGGAAAAAGCTAGGCTGAAAG
ACCGGTTCTTAGAATGACACGCGCCTGGGAGCTCACGGGGACAGCCCCCCCCCAAAGCCCCCAGGGATGT
AATTACGTCCCTCCCCCGCTAGGGGGCAGCAGCGAGCCGCCCGGGGCTCCGCTCCGGTCCGGCGCTCCCC
CCGCATCCCCGAGCCGGCAGCGTGCGGGGACAGCCCGGGCACGGGGAAGGTGGCACGGGATCGCTTTCCT
CTGAACGCTTCTCGCTGCTCTTTGAGCCTGCAGACACCTGGGGGGATACGGGGAAAAAGCTAACTTCTGA
GACGACAACTTTGTATAGAAAAGTTGGCTCCGAATTCGCCCTTGACAGCAGAGATCCAGTTTGGTTAATT
AATTGGCTCCGGTGCCCGTCAGTGGGCAGAGCGCACATCGCCCACAGTCCCCGAGAAGTTGTGGGGAGGG
GTCGGCAATTGAACCGGTGCCTAGAGAAGGTGGCGCGGGGTAAACTGGGAAAGTGATGTCGTGTACTGGC
TCCGCCTTTTTCCCGAGGGTGGGGGAGAACCGTATATAAGTGCAGTAGTCGCCGTGAACGTTCTTTTTCG
CAACGGGTTTGCCGCCAGAACACAGGTAAGTGCCGTGTGTGGTTCCCGCGGGCCTGGCCTCTTTACGGGT
TATGGCCCTTGCGTGCCTTGAATTACTTCCACCTGGCTGCAGTACGTGATTCTTGATCCCGAGCTTCGGG
TTGGAAGTGGGTGGGAGAGTTCGAGGCCTTGCGCTTAAGGAGCCCCTTCGCCTCGTGCTTGAGTTGAGGC
CTGGCCTGGGCGCTGGGGCCGCCGCGTGCGAATCTGGTGGCACCTTCGCGCCTGTCTCGCTGCTTTCGAT
AAGTCTCTAGCCATTTAAAATTTTTGATGACCTGCTGCGACGCTTTTTTTCTGGCAAGATAGTCTTGTAA
ATGCGGGCCAAGATCTGCACACTGGTATTTCGGTTTTTGGGGCCGCGGGCGGCGACGGGGCCCGTGCGTC
CCAGCGCACATGTTCGGCGAGGCGGGGCCTGCGAGCGCGGCCACCGAGAATCGGACGGGGGTAGTCTCAA
GCTGGCCGGCCTGCTCTGGTGCCTGGCCTCGCGCCGCCGTGTATCGCCCCGCCCTGGGCGGCAAGGCTGG
CCCGGTCGGCACCAGTTGCGTGAGCGGAAAGATGGCCGCTTCCCGGCCCTGCTGCAGGGAGCTCAAAATG
GAGGACGCGGCGCTCGGGAGAGCGGGCGGGTGAGTCACCCACACAAAGGAAAAGGGCCTTTCCGTCCTCA
GCCGTCGCTTCATGTGACTCCACGGAGTACCGGGCGCCGTCCAGGCACCTCGATTAGTTCTCGAGCTTTT
GGAGTACGTCGTCTTTAGGTTGGGGGGAGGGGTTTTATGCGATGGAGTTTCCCCACACTGAGTGGGTGGA
GACTGAAGTTAGGCCAGCTTGGCACTTGATGTAATTCTCCTTGGAATTTGCCCTTTTTGAGTTTGGATCT
TGGTTCATTCTCAAGCCTCAGACAGTGGTTCAAAGTTTTTTTCTTCCATTTCAGGTGTCGTGAGAAGGGC
GAATTCGACCCAAGTTTGTACAAAAAAGCAGGCTGGATCCAGGTGCCACCATGGTGAGCGAGCTGATTAA
GGAGAACATGCACATGAAGCTGTACATGGAGGGCACCGTGAACAACCACCACTTCAAGTGCACATCCGAG
GGCGAAGGCAAGCCCTACGAGGGCACCCAGACCATGAGAATCAAGGCGGTCGAGGGCGGCCCTCTCCCCT
TCGCCTTCGACATCCTGGCTACCAGCTTCATGTACGGCAGCAAAACCTTCATCAACCACACCCAGGGCAT
CCCCGACTTCTTTAAGCAGTCCTTCCCCGAGGGCTTCACATGGGAGAGAGTCACCACATACGAAGATGGG
GGCGTGCTGACCGCTACCCAGGACACCAGCCTCCAGGACGGCTGCCTCATCTACAACGTCAAGATCAGAG
GGGTGAACTTCCCATCCAACGGCCCTGTGATGCAGAAGAAAACACTCGGCTGGGAGGCCTCCACCGAGAC
ACTGTACCCCGCTGACGGCGGCCTGGAAGGCAGAGCCGACATGGCCCTGAAGCTCGTGGGCGGGGGCCAC
CTGATCTGCAACCTTAAGACCACATACAGATCCAAGAAACCCGCTAAGAACCTCAAGATGCCCGGCGTCT
ACTATGTGGACAGGAGACTGGAAAGAATCAAGGAGGCCGACAAAGAGACATACGTCGAGCAGCACGAGGT
GGCTGTGGCCAGATACTGCGACCTCCCTAGCAAACTGGGGCACAAACTTAATTGAGAATTCTACCACCCA
GCTTTCTTGTACAAAGTGGTACGTCTCAAGACCAGAGGTCTCTGCTTTCTAGACAAGGAGACTCACAAGT
TCCTGCAGGAGACTCACAAGTTCCTGCAGGAGACTCACAAGTTCCTGCAGGAGACTCACAAGTTCCTGCC
AACCAGAAGAGACCTGTGCTTCACTCCTCAGGTGCAGGCTGCCTATCAGAAGGTGGTGGCTGGTGTGGCC
AATGCCCTGGCTCACAAATACCACTGAGATCTTTTTCCCTCTGCCAAAAATTATGGGGACATCATGAAGC
CCCTTGAGCATCTGACTTCTGGCTAATAAAGGAAATTTATTTTCATTGCAATAGTGTGTTGGAATTTTTT
GTGTCTCTCACTCGGAAGGACATATGGGAGGGCAAATCATTTAAAACATCAGAATGAGTATTTGGTTTAG
AGTTTGGCAACATATGCCCATATGCTGGCTGCCATGAACAAAGGTTGGCTATAAAGAGGTCATCAGTATA
TGAAACAGCCCCCTGCTGTCCATTCCTTATTCCATAGAAAAGCCTTGACTTGAGGTTAGATTTTTTTTAT
ATTTTGTTTTGTGTTATTTTTTTCTTTAACATCCCTAAAATTTTCCTTACATGTTTTACTAGCCAGATTT
TTCCTCCTCTCCTGACTACTCCCAGTCATAGCTGTCCCTCTTCTCTTATGGAGATCCCGAGCGGTGCGTT
TTTATGCTTGTAGTATTGTATAATGTTTTTAAGATCCAAGCTTCTGACCTCTTCTCTTCCTCCCACAGGG
CCTCGAGACAATTGCATCGATGGTACCAGTGAAAGTCTGCAATGAATTCGAGTTGGCGCGCCTGTCATTC
TAAATCTCTCTTTCAGCCTAAAGCTTTTTCCCCGTATCCCCCCAGGTGTCTGCAGGCTCAAAGAGCAGCG
AGAAGCGTTCAGAGGAAAGCGATCCCGTGCCACCTTCCCCGTGCCCGGGCTGTCCCCGCACGCTGCCGGC
TCGGGGATGCGGGGGGAGCGCCGGACCGGAGCGGAGCCCCGGGCGGCTCGCTGCTGCCCCCTAGCGGGGG
AGGGACGTAATTACATCCCTGGGGGCTTTGGGAGGGGGCTGTCCCCGTGAGCTCCCAGGCGCGCCTGTCA
TTCTAAATCTCTCTTTCAGCCTAAAGCTTTTTCCCCGTATCCCCCCAGGTGTCTGCAGGCTCAAAGAGCA
GCGAGAAGCGTTCAGAGGAAAGCGATCCCGTGCCACCTTCCCCGTGCCCGGGCTGTCCCCGCACGCTGCC
GGCTCGGGGATGCGGGGGGAGCGCCGGACCGGAGCGGAGCCCCGGGCGGCTCGCTGCTGCCCCCTAGCGG
GGGAGGGACGTAATTACATCCCTGGGGGCTTTGGGGGGGGGCTGTCCCCGTGAGCTCCCAGGCGCGCCAA
CTCGGTACCGTATCGATGTCGACGTTAACGCTAGTGATATCAACTTTGTATAGAAAAGTTGGCTCCGAAT
TCGCCCTTGACAGCAGAGATCCAGTTTGGTTAATTAATTGGCTCCGGTGCCCGTCAGTGGGCAGAGCGCA
CATCGCCCACAGTCCCCGAGAAGTTGTGGGGAGGGGTCGGCAATTGAACCGGTGCCTAGAGAAGGTGGCG
CGGGGTAAACTGGGAAAGTGATGTCGTGTACTGGCTCCGCCTTTTTCCCGAGGGTGGGGGAGAACCGTAT
ATAAGTGCAGTAGTCGCCGTGAACGTTCTTTTTCGCAACGGGTTTGCCGCCAGAACACAGGTAAGTGCCG
TGTGTGGTTCCCGCGGGCCTGGCCTCTTTACGGGTTATGGCCCTTGCGTGCCTTGAATTACTTCCACCTG
GCTGCAGTACGTGATTCTTGATCCCGAGCTTCGGGTTGGAAGTGGGTGGGAGAGTTCGAGGCCTTGCGCT
TAAGGAGCCCCTTCGCCTCGTGCTTGAGTTGAGGCCTGGCCTGGGCGCTGGGGCCGCCGCGTGCGAATCT
GGTGGCACCTTCGCGCCTGTCTCGCTGCTTTCGATAAGTCTCTAGCCATTTAAAATTTTTGATGACCTGC
TGCGACGCTTTTTTTCTGGCAAGATAGTCTTGTAAATGCGGGCCAAGATCTGCACACTGGTATTTCGGTT
TTTGGGGCCGCGGGCGGCGACGGGGCCCGTGCGTCCCAGCGCACATGTTCGGCGAGGCGGGGCCTGCGAG
CGCGGCCACCGAGAATCGGACGGGGGTAGTCTCAAGCTGGCCGGCCTGCTCTGGTGCCTGGCCTCGCGCC
GCCGTGTATCGCCCCGCCCTGGGCGGCAAGGCTGGCCCGGTCGGCACCAGTTGCGTGAGCGGAAAGATGG
CCGCTTCCCGGCCCTGCTGCAGGGAGCTCAAAATGGAGGACGCGGCGCTCGGGAGAGCGGGCGGGTGAGT
CACCCACACAAAGGAAAAGGGCCTTTCCGTCCTCAGCCGTCGCTTCATGTGACTCCACGGAGTACCGGGC
GCCGTCCAGGCACCTCGATTAGTTCTCGAGCTTTTGGAGTACGTCGTCTTTAGGTTGGGGGGAGGGGTTT
TATGCGATGGAGTTTCCCCACACTGAGTGGGTGGAGACTGAAGTTAGGCCAGCTTGGCACTTGATGTAAT
TCTCCTTGGAATTTGCCCTTTTTGAGTTTGGATCTTGGTTCATTCTCAAGCCTCAGACAGTGGTTCAAAG
TTTTTTTCTTCCATTTCAGGTGTCGTGAGAAGGGCGAATTCGACCCAAGTTTGTACAAAAAAGCAGGCTC
GCCACCATGGTGAGCAAGGGCGAGGAGCTGTTCACCGGGGTGGTGCCCATCCTGGTCGAGCTGGACGGCG
ACGTAAACGGCCACAAGTTCAGCGTGAGGGGCGAGGGCGAGGGCGATGCCACCAACGGCAAGCTGACCCT
GAAGTTCATCTGCACCACCGGCAAGCTGCCCGTGCCCTGGCCCACCCTCGTGACCACCCTGAGCCACGGC
GTGCAGTGCTTCGCCCGCTACCCCGACCACATGAAGCAGCACGACTTCTTCAAGTCCGCCATGCCCGAAG
GCTACGTCCAGGAGCGCACCATCTTCTTCAAGGACGACGGCACCTACAAGACCCGCGCCGAGGTGAAGTT
CGAGGGCGACACCCTAGTGAACCGCATCGAGCTGAAGGGCGTCGACTTCAAGGAGGACGGCAACATCCTG
GGGCACAAGCTGGAGTACAACTTCAACAGCCACAACATCTATATCATGGCCGTCAAGCAGAAGAACGGCA
TCAAGGTGAACTTCAAGATCCGCCACAACGTGGAGGACGGCAGCGTGCAGCTCGCCGACCACTACCAGCA
GAACACCCCCATCGGCGACGGCCCCGTGCTGCTGCCCGACAGCCACTACCTGAGCACCCAGTCCGTGCTG
AGCAAAGACCCCAACGAGAAGCGCGATCACATGGTCCTGCTGGAGTTCCGCACCGCCGCCGGGATCACTC
TCGGCATGGACGAGCTGTACAAGTAATACCACCCAGCTTTCTTGTACAAAGTGGTACGCGTGAATTCACT
CCTCAGGTGCAGGCTGCCTATCAGAAGGTGGTGGCTGGTGTGGCCAATGCCCTGGCTCACAAATACCACT
GAGATCTTTTTCCCTCTGCCAAAAATTATGGGGACATCATGAAGCCCCTTGAGCATCTGACTTCTGGCTA
ATAAAGGAAATTTATTTTCATTGCAATAGTGTGTTGGAATTTTTTGTGTCTCTCACTCGGAAGGACATAT
GGGAGGGCAAATCATTTAAAACATCAGAATGAGTATTTGGTTTAGAGTTTGGCAACATATGCCCATATGC
TGGCTGCCATGAACAAAGGTTGGCTATAAAGAGGTCATCAGTATATGAAACAGCCCCCTGCTGTCCATTC
CTTATTCCATAGAAAAGCCTTGACTTGAGGTTAGATTTTTTTTATATTTTGTTTTGTGTTATTTTTTTCT
TTAACATCCCTAAAATTTTCCTTACATGTTTTACTAGCCAGATTTTTCCTCCTCTCCTGACTACTCCCAG
TCATAGCTGTCCCTCTTCTCTTATGGAGATCCCTCGACCTGCAGCCCAAGCTTGGCGTAATCATGGTCAT
AGCTGTTTCCTGTGTGAAATTGTTATCCGCTCACAATTCCACACAACATACGAGCCGGAAGCATAAAGTG
TAAAGCCTGGGGTGCCTAATGAGTGAGCTAACTCACATTAATTGCGTTGCGCTCACTGCCCGCTTTCCAG
TCGGGAAACCTGTCGTGCCAGCGGATCGACAGTACTAAGCTTGGTCTAATACCCAATCTCTCGTCTTATC
CAGATGTTTTATACGCCTCTGGCCCGTGTCTCAAAATCTCTGATGTTACATTGCACAAGATAAAATAATA
TCATCATGAACAATAAAACTGTCTGCTTACATAAACAGTAATACAAGGGGTGTTATGAGCCATATTCAAC
GGGAAACGTCGAGGCCGCGATTAAATTCCAACATGGATGCTGATTTATATGGGTATAAATGGGCTCGCGA
TAATGTCGGGCAATCAGGTGCGACAATCTATCGCTTGTATGGGAAGCCCGATGCGCCAGAGTTGTTTCTG
AAACATGGCAAAGGTAGCGTTGCCAATGATGTTACAGATGAGATGGTCAGACTAAACTGGCTGACGGAAT
TTATGCCTCTTCCGACCATCAAGCATTTTATCCGTACTCCTGATGATGCATGGTTACTCACCACTGCGAT
CCCCGGAAAAACAGCATTCCAGGTATTAGAAGAATATCCTGATTCAGGTGAAAATATTGTTGATGCGCTG
GCAGTGTTCCTGCGCCGGTTGCATTCGATTCCTGTTTGTAATTGTCCTTTTAACAGCGATCGCGTATTTC
GTCTCGCTCAGGCGCAATCACGAATGAATAACGGTTTGGTTGATGCGAGTGATTTTGATGACGAGCGTAA
TGGCTGGCCTGTTGAACAAGTCTGGAAAGAAATGCATAAACTTTTGCCATTCTCACCGGATTCAGTCGTC
ACTCATGGTGATTTCTCACTTGATAACCTTATTTTTGACGAGGGGAAATTAATAGGTTGTATTGATGTTG
GACGAGTCGGAATCGCAGACCGATACCAGGATCTTGCCATCCTATGGAACTGCCTCGGTGAGTTTTCTCC
TTCATTACAGAAACGGCTTTTTCAAAAATATGGTATTGATAATCCTGATATGAATAAATTGCAGTTTCAT
TTGATGCTCGATGAGTTTTTCTAATCAGAATTGGTTAATTGGTTGTAACACTGGCAGAGCATTACGCTGA
CTTGACGGGACGGCGCAAGCTCATGACCAAAATCCCTTAACGTGAGTTACGCGTCGTTCCACTGAGCGTC
AGAGGTATCACTAGTATTACAGAGGTAAGTTATAACAGTCGCCTAACCC
