>Addgene plasmid #103739 | LSB-hsa-miR-873-5p | depositor partial sequence | sequence record 196527 | hsa-miR-873-5p target
AGGAGACTCACAAGTTCCTGC
